Addgene plasmid #81410: pDONR223_GATA3_p.R330K
Purpose: Gateway Donor vector containing GATA3 , part of the Target Accelerator Plasmid Collection.
Depositing lab: Jesse Boehm & William Hahn & David Root. Depositing organization: Broad Institute. Publication: Systematic Functional Interrogation of Rare Cancer Variants Identifies Oncogenic Alleles. Kim E, Ilic N, Shrestha Y, Zou L, Kamburov A, Zhu C, Yang X, Lubonja R, Tran N, Nguyen C, Lawrence MS, Piccioni F, Bagul M, Doench JG, Chouinard CR, Wu X, Hogstrom L, Natoli T, Tamayo P, Horn H, Corsello SM, Lage K, Root DE, Subramanian A, Golub TR, Getz G, Boehm JS, Hahn WC. Cancer Discov. 2016 Jul;6(7):714-26. doi: 10.1158/2159-8290.CD-16-0160. Epub 2016 May 4. PubMed 27147599.
Backbone
  Vector backbone: pDONR223
  Backbone manufacturer: Invitrogen
  Backbone size w/o insert (bp): 2790
  Vector type: Gateway Entry vector
Growth in bacteria
  Bacterial resistance: Spectinomycin, 50 μg/mL
  Growth temperature: 37°C
  Growth strain: DH5alpha
  Copy number: High Copy
Gene/Insert
  Gene/Insert name: GATA3
  Species: H. sapiens (human)
  Mutation: V3A; R330K
  GenBank ID: NM_001002295.1
  Entrez Gene: GATA3 (a.k.a. HDR, HDRS)
  Promoter: None
  Cloning method: Gateway Cloning
  Sequencing primers: 5′ M13pUC-fwd; 3′ M13-Rev
Terms and licenses: Academic/Nonprofit Terms; Industry Terms: Not Available to Industry
Depositor comments: Closed state: stop codon immediately follows insert
How to cite: pDONR223_GATA3_p.R330K was a gift from Jesse Boehm & William Hahn & David Root (Addgene plasmid # 81410 ; http://n2t.net/addgene:81410 ; RRID:Addgene_81410)
