[The description below was written by a language model from this plasmid's Addgene catalogue record and pLannotate feature annotations shown in this document.]
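Description:
pDONR223_GATA3_p.R330K is a Gateway entry clone built on the Invitrogen pDONR223 backbone, carrying a mutant open reading frame of human GATA3, the zinc-finger transcriptional activator required for T-helper 2 differentiation. The plasmid is maintained in E. coli at high copy through a ColE1/pUC-type origin and is selected with spectinomycin via the aadA (SmR) aminoglycoside adenylyltransferase gene. That gene sits downstream of a fragment of a class 1 integron Pc promoter and a remnant of a gentamicin resistance gene. The annotated sequence is 4,125 nt, consistent with the stated backbone plus the roughly 1.3 kb insert.

The GATA3 coding sequence is flanked on both sides by attL-type recombination sites, annotated by the automated tool as attL3 in both positions. These sites allow the ORF to be transferred by an LR Clonase reaction into any compatible Gateway destination vector. The record lists two amino-acid changes relative to the reference transcript: R330K, the variant for which the clone is named, and V3A. The clone is in the "closed" configuration, meaning a stop codon immediately follows the insert, so it is suited to native or N-terminally tagged expression rather than C-terminal fusions. No promoter drives the insert in this vector. A T7 promoter lies just outside the downstream att site on the opposite strand, rrnB T1 and T2 terminators insulate the cloning region, and small lacZα and lacI fragments are backbone remnants.

The plasmid belongs to the Target Accelerator Plasmid Collection, a resource of cancer-associated alleles. It serves as a shuttle source for moving this GATA3 variant into expression vectors for functional testing of rare cancer mutations.
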