Features (pLannotate 1.2.2; 12 found; start..end, strand, type, name):
     38..74      -  CDS            lacZα (fragment): LacZα fragment of β-galactosidase; lacZ fragment
     91..186     +  protein_bind   attL3: mutant version of attL; recombination site for the Gateway® LR reaction LR Clonase™
    189..1520    +  CDS            GATA3: GATA3_HUMAN - Experimental evidence at protein level: Swiss-Prot protein existence level 1. Transcriptional activator which binds to the enhancer of the T-cell receptor alpha and delta genes. Binds to the consensus sequence 5'-AGATAG-3'. Required for the T-helper 2 (Th2) differentiation process following immune and inflammatory responses. From Homo sapiens (Human).
   1528..1623    -  protein_bind   attL3: mutant version of attL; recombination site for the Gateway® LR reaction LR Clonase™
   1642..1660    -  promoter       T7 promoter: promoter for bacteriophage T7 RNA polymerase
   1850..1873    +  promoter       Pc promoter (fragment): intI1 (promoter lies within the coding sequence); class 1 integron promoter
   2049..2105    +  CDS            GmR (fragment): gentamycin acetyltransferase; aacC1; confers resistance to gentamycin
   2112..2903    +  CDS            SmR: aminoglycoside adenylyltransferase (Murphy, 1985); aadA; confers resistance to spectinomycin and streptomycin
   2996..3584    +  rep_origin     ori: high-copy-number ColE1/pMB1/pBR322/pUC origin of replication
   3767..3859    +  CDS            lacI (fragment): lac repressor; lacI; The lac repressor binds to the lac operator to inhibit transcription in E. coli. This inhibition can be relieved by adding lactose or isopropyl-β-D-thiogalactopyranoside (IPTG).
   3914..3941    -  terminator     rrnB T2 terminator: transcription terminator T2 from the E. coli rrnB gene
   4073..4116    +  terminator     rrnB T1 terminator: Escherichia coli rrnB; transcription terminator T1 from the E. coli rrnB gene
>Addgene plasmid #81410 | pDONR223_GATA3_p.R330K | addgene full sequence | sequence record 167936 | Addgene NGS Result
GGCAGTTCCCTACTCTCGCGTTAACGCTAGCATGGATGTTTTCCCAGTCACGACGTTGTAAAACGACGGC
CAGTCTTAAGCTCGGGCCCCAAATAATGATTTTATTTTGACTGATAGTGACCTGTTCGTTGCAACAAATT
GATGAGCAATGCTTTTTTATAATGCCAACTTTGTACAAAAAAGTTGGAATGGAGGCGACGGCGGACCAGC
CGCGCTGGGTGAGCCACCACCACCCCGCCGTGCTCAACGGGCAGCACCCGGACACGCACCACCCGGGCCT
CAGCCACTCCTACATGGACGCGGCGCAGTACCCGCTGCCGGAGGAGGTGGATGTGCTTTTTAACATCGAC
GGTCAAGGCAACCACGTCCCGCCCTACTACGGAAACTCGGTCAGGGCCACGGTGCAGAGGTACCCTCCGA
CCCACCACGGGAGCCAGGTGTGCCGCCCGCCTCTGCTTCATGGATCCCTACCCTGGCTGGACGGCGGCAA
AGCCCTGGGCAGCCACCACACCGCCTCCCCCTGGAATCTCAGCCCCTTCTCCAAGACGTCCATCCACCAC
GGCTCCCCGGGGCCCCTCTCCGTCTACCCCCCGGCCTCGTCCTCCTCCTTGTCGGGGGGCCACGCCAGCC
CGCACCTCTTCACCTTCCCGCCCACCCCGCCGAAGGACGTCTCCCCGGACCCATCGCTGTCCACCCCAGG
CTCGGCCGGCTCGGCCCGGCAGGACGAGAAAGAGTGCCTCAAGTACCAGGTGCCCCTGCCCGACAGCATG
AAGCTGGAGTCGTCCCACTCCCGTGGCAGCATGACCGCCCTGGGTGGAGCCTCCTCGTCGACCCACCACC
CCATCACCACCTACCCGCCCTACGTGCCCGAGTACAGCTCCGGACTCTTCCCCCCCAGCAGCCTGCTGGG
CGGCTCCCCCACCGGCTTCGGATGCAAGTCCAGGCCCAAGGCCCGGTCCAGCACAGAAGGCAGGGAGTGT
GTGAACTGTGGGGCAACCTCGACCCCACTGTGGCGGCGAGATGGCACGGGACACTACCTGTGCAACGCCT
GCGGGCTCTATCACAAAATGAACGGACAGAACCGGCCCCTCATTAAGCCCAAGCGAAGGCTGTCTGCAGC
CAGGAGAGCAGGGACGTCCTGTGCGAACTGTCAGACCACCACAACCACACTCTGGAAGAGGAATGCCAAT
GGGGACCCTGTCTGCAATGCCTGTGGGCTCTACTACAAGCTTCACAATATTAACAGACCCCTGACTATGA
AGAAGGAAGGCATCCAGACCAGAAACCGAAAAATGTCTAGCAAATCCAAAAAGTGCAAAAAAGTGCATGA
CTCACTGGAGGACTTCCCCAAGAACAGCTCGTTTAACCCGGCCGCCCTCTCCAGACACATGTCCTCCCTG
AGCCACATCTCGCCCTTCAGCCACTCCAGCCACATGCTGACCACGCCCACGCCGATGCACCCGCCATCCA
GCCTGTCCTTTGGACCACACCACCCCTCCAGCATGGTCACCGCCATGGGTTGATTGCCAACTTTCTTGTA
CAAAGTTGGCATTATAAGAAAGCATTGCTTATCAATTTGTTGCAACGAACAGGTCACTATCAGTCAAAAT
AAAATCATTATTTGCCATCCAGCTGATATCCCCTATAGTGAGTCGTATTACATGGTCATAGCTGTTTCCT
GGCAGCTCTGGCCCGTGTCTCAAAATCTCTGATGTTACATTGCACAAGATAAAAATATATCATCATGCCT
CCTCTAGACCAGCCAGGACAGAAATGCCTCGACTTCGCTGCTACCCAAGGTTGCCGGGTGACGCACACCG
TGGAAACGGATGAAGGCACGAACCCAGTGGACATAAGCCTGTTCGGTTCGTAAGCTGTAATGCAAGTAGC
GTATGCGCTCACGCAACTGGTCCAGAACCTTGACCGAACGCAGCGGTGGTAACGGCGCAGTGGCGGTTTT
CATGGCTTGTTATGACTGTTTTTTTGGGGTACAGTCTATGCCTCGGGCATCCAAGCAGCAAGCGCGTTAC
GCCGTGGGTCGATGTTTGATGTTATGGAGCAGCAACGATGTTACGCAGCAGGGCAGTCGCCCTAAAACAA
AGTTAAACATTATGAGGGAAGCGGTGATCGCCGAAGTATCGACTCAACTATCAGAGGTAGTTGGCGTCAT
CGAGCGCCATCTCGAACCGACGTTGCTGGCCGTACATTTGTACGGCTCCGCAGTGGATGGCGGCCTGAAG
CCACACAGTGATATTGATTTGCTGGTTACGGTGACCGTAAGGCTTGATGAAACAACGCGGCGAGCTTTGA
TCAACGACCTTTTGGAAACTTCGGCTTCCCCTGGAGAGAGCGAGATTCTCCGCGCTGTAGAAGTCACCAT
TGTTGTGCACGACGACATCATTCCGTGGCGTTATCCAGCTAAGCGCGAACTGCAATTTGGAGAATGGCAG
CGCAATGACATTCTTGCAGGTATCTTCGAGCCAGCCACGATCGACATTGATCTGGCTATCTTGCTGACAA
AAGCAAGAGAACATAGCGTTGCCTTGGTAGGTCCAGCGGCGGAGGAACTCTTTGATCCGGTTCCTGAACA
GGATCTATTTGAGGCGCTAAATGAAACCTTAACGCTATGGAACTCGCCGCCCGACTGGGCTGGCGATGAG
CGAAATGTAGTGCTTACGTTGTCCCGCATTTGGTACAGCGCAGTAACCGGCAAAATCGCGCCGAAGGATG
TCGCTGCCGACTGGGCAATGGAGCGCCTGCCGGCCCAGTATCAGCCCGTCATACTTGAAGCTAGACAGGC
TTATCTTGGACAAGAAGAAGATCGCTTGGCCTCGCGCGCAGATCAGTTGGAAGAATTTGTCCACTACGTG
AAAGGCGAGATCACCAAGGTAGTCGGCAAATAACCCTCGAGCCACCCATGACCAAAATCCCTTAACGTGA
GTTACGCGTCGTTCCACTGAGCGTCAGACCCCGTAGAAAAGATCAAAGGATCTTCTTGAGATCCTTTTTT
TCTGCGCGTAATCTGCTGCTTGCAAACAAAAAAACCACCGCTACCAGCGGTGGTTTGTTTGCCGGATCAA
GAGCTACCAACTCTTTTTCCGAAGGTAACTGGCTTCAGCAGAGCGCAGATACCAAATACTGTTCTTCTAG
TGTAGCCGTAGTTAGGCCACCACTTCAAGAACTCTGTAGCACCGCCTACATACCTCGCTCTGCTAATCCT
GTTACCAGTGGCTGCTGCCAGTGGCGATAAGTCGTGTCTTACCGGGTTGGACTCAAGACGATAGTTACCG
GATAAGGCGCAGCGGTCGGGCTGAACGGGGGGTTCGTGCACACAGCCCAGCTTGGAGCGAACGACCTACA
CCGAACTGAGATACCTACAGCGTGAGCTATGAGAAAGCGCCACGCTTCCCGAAGGGAGAAAGGCGGACAG
GTATCCGGTAAGCGGCAGGGTCGGAACAGGAGAGCGCACGAGGGAGCTTCCAGGGGGAAACGCCTGGTAT
CTTTATAGTCCTGTCGGGTTTCGCCACCTCTGACTTGAGCGTCGATTTTTGTGATGCTCGTCAGGGGGGC
GGAGCCTATGGAAAAACGCCAGCAACGCGGCCTTTTTACGGTTCCTGGCCTTTTGCTGGCCTTTTGCTCA
CATGTTCTTTCCTGCGTTATCCCCTGATTCTGTGGATAACCGTATTACCGCCTTTGAGTGAGCTGATACC
GCTCGCCGCAGCCGAACGACCGAGCGCAGCGAGTCAGTGAGCGAGGAAGCGGAAGAGCGCCCAATACGCA
AACCGCCTCTCCCCGCGCGTTGGCCGATTCATTAATGCAGCTGGCACGACAGGTTTCCCGACTGGAAAGC
GGGCAGTGAGCGCAACGCAATTAATACGCGTACCGCTAGCCAGGAAGAGTTTGTAGAAACGCAAAAAGGC
CATCCGTCAGGATGGCCTTCTGCTTAGTTTGATGCCTGGCAGTTTATGGCGGGCGTCCTGCCCGCCACCC
TCCGGGCCGTTGCTTCACAACGTTCAAATCCGCTCCCGGCGGATTTGTCCTACTCAGGAGAGCGTTCACC
GACAAACAACAGATAAAACGAAAGGCCCAGTCTTCCGACTGAGCCTTTCGTTTTATTTGATGCCT
