>Addgene plasmid #81410 | pDONR223_GATA3_p.R330K | depositor partial sequence | sequence record 154729 | Insert sequence
ATGGAGGCGACGGCGGACCAGCCGCGCTGGGTGAGCCACCACCACCCCGCCGTGCTCAACGGGCAGCACC
CGGACACGCACCACCCGGGCCTCAGCCACTCCTACATGGACGCGGCGCAGTACCCGCTGCCGGAGGAGGT
GGATGTGCTTTTTAACATCGACGGTCAAGGCAACCACGTCCCGCCCTACTACGGAAACTCGGTCAGGGCC
ACGGTGCAGAGGTACCCTCCGACCCACCACGGGAGCCAGGTGTGCCGCCCGCCTCTGCTTCATGGATCCC
TACCCTGGCTGGACGGCGGCAAAGCCCTGGGCAGCCACCACACCGCCTCCCCCTGGAATCTCAGCCCCTT
CTCCAAGACGTCCATCCACCACGGCTCCCCGGGGCCCCTCTCCGTCTACCCCCCGGCCTCGTCCTCCTCC
TTGTCGGGGGGCCACGCCAGCCCGCACCTCTTCACCTTCCCGCCCACCCCGCCGAAGGACGTCTCCCCGG
ACCCATCGCTGTCCACCCCAGGCTCGGCCGGCTCGGCCCGGCAGGACGAGAAAGAGTGCCTCAAGTACCA
GGTGCCCCTGCCCGACAGCATGAAGCTGGAGTCGTCCCACTCCCGTGGCAGCATGACCGCCCTGGGTGGA
GCCTCCTCGTCGACCCACCACCCCATCACCACCTACCCGCCCTACGTGCCCGAGTACAGCTCCGGACTCT
TCCCCCCCAGCAGCCTGCTGGGCGGCTCCCCCACCGGCTTCGGATGCAAGTCCAGGCCCAAGGCCCGGTC
CAGCACAGAAGGCAGGGAGTGTGTGAACTGTGGGGCAACCTCGACCCCACTGTGGCGGCGAGATGGCACG
GGACACTACCTGTGCAACGCCTGCGGGCTCTATCACAAAATGAACGGACAGAACCGGCCCCTCATTAAGC
CCAAGCGAAGGCTGTCTGCAGCCAGGAGAGCAGGGACGTCCTGTGCGAACTGTCAGACCACCACAACCAC
ACTCTGGAAGAGGAATGCCAATGGGGACCCTGTCTGCAATGCCTGTGGGCTCTACTACAAGCTTCACAAT
ATTAACAGACCCCTGACTATGAAGAAGGAAGGCATCCAGACCAGAAACCGAAAAATGTCTAGCAAATCCA
AAAAGTGCAAAAAAGTGCATGACTCACTGGAGGACTTCCCCAAGAACAGCTCGTTTAACCCGGCCGCCCT
CTCCAGACACATGTCCTCCCTGAGCCACATCTCGCCCTTCAGCCACTCCAGCCACATGCTGACCACGCCC
ACGCCGATGCACCCGCCATCCAGCCTGTCCTTTGGACCACACCACCCCTCCAGCATGGTCACCGCCATGG
GT
